>Addgene plasmid #165781 | pDmAlfaTub84b | addgene full sequence | sequence record 345195 | Addgene NGS Result
TTCGTGCACACAGCCCAGCTTGGAGCGAACGACCTACACCGAACTGAGATACCTACAGCGTGAGCTATGA
GAAAGCGCCACGCTTCCCGAAGGGAGAAAGGCGGACAGGTATCCGGTAAGCGGCAGGGTCGGAACAGGAG
AGCGCACGAGGGAGCTTCCAGGGGGAAACGCCTGGTATCTTTATAGTCCTGTCGGGTTTCGCCACCTCTG
ACTTGAGCGTCGATTTTTGTGATGCTCGTCAGGGGGGCGGAGCCTATGGAAAAACGCCAGCAACGCGGCC
TTTTTACGGTTCCTGGCCTTTTGCTGGCCTTTTGCTCACATGTTCTTTCCTGCGTTATCCCCTGATTCTG
TGGATAACCGTATTACCGCCTTTGAGTGAGCTGATACCGCTCGCCGCAGCCGAACGACCGAGCGCAGCGA
GTCAGTGAGCGAGGAAGCGGAAGAGCGCCCAATACGCAAACCGCCTCTCCCCGCGCGTTGGCCGATTCAT
TAATGCAGCTGGCACGACAGGTTTCCCGACTGGAAAGCGGGCAGTGAGCGCAACGCAATTAATGTGAGTT
AGCTCACTCATTAGGCACCCCAGGCTTTACACTTTATGCTTCCGGCTCGTATGTTGTGTGGAATTGTGAG
CGGATAACAATTTCACACAGGAAACAGCTATGACCATGATTACGCCAAGCTATTTAGGTGACACTATAGA
ATACTCAAGCTATGCATCCAACGCGTTGGGAGCTCTCCCATATGGTCGACCTGCAGGCGGCCGCGAATTC
ACTAGTGATTGGGCGATGAGTGGTCTCGGGAGAAAACGAACGTATTGCTTAGGGACACAGCTCACATTAA
TAAGACGCCAGTCCTCGCTGTCGCAGAAGAACTTCCTCATAGCCCGCAGCTTGGCGACGGTAGCGTTGGA
AGCTCGATGCTCGAACGTGTGAAATGTGTTGCCTGCCAATTCAGAAGCCAGGTGAAATTGGTAGGAGCTC
AATGCAGTACTAACCCGACTTACCGATGTCGACGAAGAGGTCCAGGTCCGAGGATCGATTTCCAATGCCT
GTGATGCGGGACCCGAACTTGTAGACTCGCAGTGGTTGTTTGGGAAAGCCCGGCGACAAAAGCTTGCACA
GGTCCTGTTCGATAACGTCGTACTCGGGAATCACCTTTAACTTGTCCGCTATTGGGTATTTGTCCTTAAA
CACATTCGTAATCTCTCCCACAATCATTGCCCTGGCCTCTGCAATGTAAAAAGTATTTATAAAATATCGC
TGGCTCTAAAGAAAACATATTAATCAAAGTATTGAGGCTTTATCAATCTAACATTTACAAGTAGTCAGAC
CACAATTTTTAGACTGCACTTCTGCGTAAGTAAATGAAATGAAATGGTGACCTACTCTTGGGTAGCCGTA
CTGTTATATGCTGACGAGCCTTCACCTGGGCCTGCTTTTTCTCCTGTTTCGTCTGATGCGTCGGATGCGG
CTGGACTGGCTGATTGTTGGGATTGGGTTTTGGATGCTGCTCCGAAAGGTGGGCCACAGCTTTTGCGATG
GTGGTGCCCACTATGCGGTTGCTGCAGGAACTACAGCTGAATGTTCGCTTTATTGTCTGCAGCTCCTGGG
GCTGGACGAAGGCCACGCCCTCACCCGGTGCGGCCATCTCCTGCGGCAAAACGTATGTGGGATTCCTGTC
CAAGTAGCTCTCGATGCCCACCATAATGCGCTCCAGCAGGTTGGCCAGGTGCGGGTCTAGCTGCGGCGGA
TTCGTCGTCTGGTTCACTGAGTTTAGGGTCTGCAGAAAGAAGTGTGCCTCCATGGTAAGCGGATTCATCT
GCACGATCAGCGGGCTTTAGTCTAAAAATTCGAATGATACAAACTCGTACTCACGTAAAGCAGTTTGTTT
GGCATCATCTCGGCCATCGTCTTATTCTTCTTCGTGGCCTTTGTTACCGGAGCGGCTATGTTGGGCGCGG
TGGAGCCCGGAAGCTGAAAGGTTAATCGAATGCGTTAACTTTTCTGCAACTCGAAAGTTTGCCGCCTTTG
TTCGACTGCCAATAACTGTTGATTCGAAAATTCGAATCGAAGCGGTTGAATTTCGTAGGGTGGCCAACTA
CACCAAAGTTCGCCGGCGGTGTATGCATGTGAGTGTGAGTGTGACAGTGGGTGTACGTGTGCTTTAAGCG
ACACAATCGCACCGCGATGTACATATTTTTGTAGAAATGTGTGTGCATTTTTCGTCCGGATCACGGCTCC
ATAAAATAAATCATATCACAGGGCTCAGGGATTTGTGAGTAGAAGTTCCCGCCACTTAAACGTCACTTGT
GAAATCGCCATCGACGGTCAACTTTTACTCACACTGGTCTTCCGCGGACGGACAGTCTCAAAGTACTGCC
TTTCTGCGTTGGAAAACATCGCCTTTTTCGTCCAAAAGGAGTCCCCAGGTTCGATCCGCATGGCGTTGTG
CGTGCGTGCCTTTCTTTTCAAATGATTACGGCTATTAACTTGGGGGCGTTAAGTTGGAAACACGTAAATT
GCAGACTGCGATTAGAGTGACCATGAGTAGGAGTTCAAAATCTCCTGACATCATTTTCTTAAAACCTGCT
TTGTTTTTTACATTTCTATTTAATATAACTCCTATTTGAATAAAAAAACAAAACAAGTTTAGATGTTAAG
ATATTAACTACATCCTTTGCTCCAAAGGGAGAGGGGAAGTTATGGAGTTAATTAATTTGCTGTTGGAAAT
CAATATGGAGTCAGAAATATAATGATTTACTAAACCTTATTGAATCGGTAACGATGCGAATTTATATTAA
AATAGCTTTTATGAAACATTCAACAAAAATATTATTAATGTTGGCCCACTTTAGCAACCGGTTAGGTCTA
CCGGTTGGGCAAGCAAAGATTCACGCCCTGGTTCGAGTCCCAACTAGTCCTGCAAAATACCGCAGCAAGT
TTTAGATAGACCAAGTGCCATTACCTCTCCCACTTCAGTTATCGGTTATGCGGCGTTTAAGTCGACAGCT
TGCCGTCTATAGCTCCGGTGCCTATATAAAGCAGCCCGCTTTCCACATTTCATATTCGTTTTACGTTTGT
CAAGCCTCATAGCCGGCAGTTCGAACGTATACGCTCTCTGAGTCAGACCTCGAAATCGTAGCTCTACACA
ATTCTGTGAATTTTCCTTGTCGCGTGTGAAACACTTCCAATAAAAACTCAAATGCGAGACCACTCATCGC
CCAATCGAATTCCCGCGGCCGCCATGGCGGCCGGGAGCATGCGACGTCGGGCCCAATTCGCCCTATAGTG
AGTCGTATTACAATTCACTGGCCGTCGTTTTACAACGTCGTGACTGGGAAAACCCTGGCGTTACCCAACT
TAATCGCCTTGCAGCACATCCCCCTTTCGCCAGCTGGCGTAATAGCGAAGAGGCCCGCACCGATCGCCCT
TCCCAACAGTTGCGCAGCCTGAATGGCGAATGG
[124 nt withheld, positions 3464-3587]
C
[91 nt withheld, positions 3589-3679]
AGGGTGATGGTTCACGTAGTGGGCCAGCGCCCTGATAGACGGTTTTTCGCCCTTTGACGTTGGAGTCCAC
GTTCTTT
[37 nt withheld, positions 3757-3793]
ACCCTATCTCGGTCTATTCTTTTGATTTATAAGGGATTTTGCCGATTTCGGCCTATTGGTTAAAAAATGA
GCTGATTTAACAAAAATTTAACGCGAATTTTAACAAAATATTAACGCTTACAATTTCCTGATGCGGTATT
TTCTCCTTACGCATCTGTGCGGTATTTCACACCGCATCAGGTGGCACTTTTCGGGGAAATGTGCGCGGAA
CCCCTATTTGTTTATTTTTCTAAATACATTCAAATATGTATCCGCTCATGAGACAATAACCCTGATAAAT
GCTTCAATAATATTGAAAAAGGAAGAGTATGAGTATTCAACATTTCCGTGTCGCCCTTATTCCCTTTTTT
GCGGCATTTTGCCTTCCTGTTTTTGCTCACCCAGAAACGCTGGTGAAAGTAAAAGATGCTGAAGATCAGT
TGGGTGCACGAGTGGGTTACATCGAACTGGATCTCAACAGCGGTAAGATCCTTGAGAGTTTTCGCCCCGA
AGAACGTTTTCCAATGATGAGCACTTTTAAAGTTCTGCTATGTGGCGCGGTATTATCCCGTATTGACGCC
GGGCAAGAGCAACTCGGTCGCCGCATACACTATTCTCAGAATGACTTGGTTGAGTACTCACCAGTCACAG
AAAAGCATCTTACGGATGGCATGACAGTAAGAGAATTATGCAGTGCTGCCATAACCATGAGTGATAACAC
TGCGGCCAACTTACTTCTGACAACGATCGGAGGACCGAAGGAGCTAACCGCTTTTTTGCACAACATGGGG
GATCATGTAACTCGCCTTGATCGTTGGGAACCGGAGCTGAATGAAGCCATACCAAACGACGAGCGTGACA
CCACGATGCCTGTAGCAATGGCAACAACGTTGCGCAAACTATTAACTGGCGAACTACTTACTCTAGCTTC
CCGGCAACAATTAATAGACTGGATGGAGGCGGATAAAGTTGCAGGACCACTTCTGCGCTCGGCCCTTCCG
GCTGGCTGGTTTATTGCTGATAAATCTGGAGCCGGTGAGCGTGGGTCGCGCGGTATCATTGCAGCACTGG
GGCCAGATGGTAAGCCCTCCCGTATCGTAGTTATCTACACGACGGGGAGTCAGGCAACTATGGATGAACG
AAATAGACAGATCGCTGAGATAGGTGCCTCACTGATTAAGCATTGGTAACTGTCAGACCAAGTTTACTCA
TATATACTTTAGATTGATTTAAAACTTCATTTTTAATTTAAAAGGATCTAGGTGAAGATCCTTTTTGATA
ATCTCATGACCAAAATCCCTTAACGTGAGTTTTCGTTCCACTGAGCGTCAGACCCCGTAGAAAAGATCAA
AGGATCTTCTTGAGATCCTTTTTTTCTGCGCGTAATCTGCTGCTTGCAAACAAAAAAACCACCGCTACCA
GCGGTGGTTTGTTTGCCGGATCAAGAGCTACCAACTCTTTTTCCGAAGGTAACTGGCTTCAGCAGAGCGC
AGATACCAAATACTGTTCTTCTAGTGTAGCCGTAGTTAGGCCACCACTTCAAGAACTCTGTAGCACCGCC
TACATACCTCGCTCTGCTAATCCTGTTACCAGTGGCTGCTGCCAGTGGCGATAAGTCGTGTCTTACCGGG
TTGGACTCAAGACGATAGTTACCGGATAAGGCGCAGCGGTCGGGCTGAACGGGGGG
Features (pLannotate 1.2.2; 15 found; start..end, strand, type, name):
    445..537     +  CDS            lacI (fragment): lac repressor; lacI; The lac repressor binds to the lac operator to inhibit transcription in E. coli. This inhibition can be relieved by adding lactose or isopropyl-β-D-thiogalactopyranoside (IPTG).
    550..571     +  protein_bind   CAP binding site: CAP binding activates transcription in the presence of cAMP. E. coli catabolite activator protein
    586..616     +  promoter       lac promoter: promoter for the E. coli lac operon
    624..640     +  protein_bind   lac operator: The lac repressor binds to the lac operator to inhibit transcription in E. coli. This inhibition can be relieved by adding lactose or isopropyl-β-D-thiogalactopyranoside (IPTG). lac repressor encoded by lacI
    682..700     +  promoter       SP6 promoter: promoter for bacteriophage SP6 RNA polymerase
    712..774     +  CDS            VESPI_VESMG (fragment): Experimental evidence at protein level: Swiss-Prot protein existence level 1. Shows contractile activity on isolated ileum smooth muscle. From Vespa magnifica (Hornet).
    836..943     -  CDS            Tailor (fragment): TUTT_DROME - Experimental evidence at protein level: Swiss-Prot protein existence level 1. Uridylyltransferase which mediates terminal uridylation of miRNAs, leading to their degradation. Has high specificity for splicing-derived miRNAs (mirtrons) and other miRNA substrates containing a 3'-G terminal nucleotide. Appears to be a major suppressor of mirtron biogenesis. From Drosophila melanogaster (Fruit fly).
   1005..2441    -  CDS            Tailor (fragment): TUTT_DROME - Experimental evidence at protein level: Swiss-Prot protein existence level 1. Uridylyltransferase which mediates terminal uridylation of miRNAs, leading to their degradation. Has high specificity for splicing-derived miRNAs (mirtrons) and other miRNA substrates containing a 3'-G terminal nucleotide. Appears to be a major suppressor of mirtron biogenesis. From Drosophila melanogaster (Fruit fly).
   3282..3300    -  promoter       T7 promoter: promoter for bacteriophage T7 RNA polymerase
   3303..3460    +  CDS            lacZα (fragment): LacZα fragment of β-galactosidase; lacZ fragment
   3464..3919    +  rep_origin     f1 ori (sequence partly withheld): f1 bacteriophage origin of replication; arrow indicates direction of (+) strand synthesis
   3920..3970    -  misc_feature   bom (fragment): basis of mobility region from pBR322
   3997..4101    +  promoter       AmpR promoter: bla
   4102..4962    +  CDS            AmpR: β-lactamase; bla; confers resistance to ampicillin, carbenicillin, and related antibiotics
   5133..262     +  rep_origin     ori (across the origin): high-copy-number ColE1/pMB1/pBR322/pUC origin of replication
