[The description below was written by a language model from this plasmid's Addgene catalogue record and pLannotate feature annotations shown in this document.]
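Description:
pDmAlfaTub84b is a part-donor plasmid carrying the Drosophila melanogaster alpha-Tubulin 84B promoter region in the pUPD backbone. pUPD is generally known as a universal domesticator vector for modular, GoldenBraid-style assembly. The catalogue lists the plasmid under insect expression, but the depositor describes the insert simply as a promoter. No downstream coding sequence, reporter or terminator is recorded, so it is best understood as a source of a regulatory element rather than a complete expression construct. The insert is given as about 2.4 kb in a roughly 3.1 kb backbone, which agrees with the 5,459 nt sequenced record. The cloning sites are not recorded.

The feature table mainly annotates backbone elements. These include a high-copy ColE1/pUC-type origin, an f1 origin for single-stranded DNA production, and the AmpR (β-lactamase) gene with its own promoter for ampicillin selection in E. coli. The insert region is flanked by a lac promoter/operator with a CAP binding site and a lacZα fragment, remnants of a blue/white screening cassette interrupted by the cloned fragment. SP6 and T7 promoters also face into the insert.

Within the insert, the automated annotation does not label a tubulin promoter. Instead it reports reverse-strand fragments matching the Drosophila Tailor uridylyltransferase coding sequence. This may reflect genomic sequence lying upstream of the tubulin gene, although the record does not confirm that. A short hit to a hornet peptide is probably spurious.

The associated work concerns drug-based selection and counterselection in Drosophila. In that context, this promoter part would probably be assembled upstream of marker or transgene cassettes to drive broad, constitutive expression in flies.
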