Addgene plasmid #165781: pDmAlfaTub84b
Purpose: Drosophila Alpha Tubulin promoter
Depositing lab: Koen Venken. Depositing organization: Baylor College of Medicine. Publication: Multiplexed drug-based selection and counterselection genetic manipulations in Drosophila. Matinyan N, Karkhanis MS, Gonzalez Y, Jain A, Saltzman A, Malovannaya A, Sarrion-Perdigones A, Dierick HA, Venken KJT. Cell Rep. 2021 Sep 14;36(11):109700. doi: 10.1016/j.celrep.2021.109700. PubMed 34525356.
Backbone
  Vector backbone: pUPD
  Backbone size w/o insert (bp): 3057
  Vector type: Insect Expression
Growth in bacteria
  Bacterial resistance: Ampicillin, 100 μg/mL
  Growth temperature: 37°C
  Growth strain: DH10B
  Copy number: High Copy
Gene/Insert
  Gene/Insert name: AlfaTub84b
  Species: D. melanogaster (fly)
  Insert size (bp): 2399
  Cloning method: Restriction Enzyme; 5′ cloning site Unknown (unknown if destroyed)
Terms and licenses: Academic/Nonprofit Terms; Industry Terms: Not Available to Industry
Depositor comments: Promoter
How to cite: pDmAlfaTub84b was a gift from Koen Venken (Addgene plasmid # 165781 ; http://n2t.net/addgene:165781 ; RRID:Addgene_165781)
